LOCUS       Exported 5729 bp ds-DNA circular SYN 12-MAY-2021
DEFINITION  Bacterial expression of a fluorescent protein, Infrared Fluorescent
            Protein 1.4 + Heme oxygenase-1 (IFP1.4).
ACCESSION   .
VERSION     .
KEYWORDS    pBAD IFP1.4
SOURCE      synthetic DNA construct
  ORGANISM  synthetic DNA construct
REFERENCE   1 (bases 1 to 5729)
  AUTHORS   Shu X, Royant A, Lin MZ, Aguilera TA, Lev-Ram V, Steinbach PA, Tsien
            RY
  TITLE     Mammalian expression of infrared fluorescent proteins engineered
            from a bacterial phytochrome.
  JOURNAL   Science. 2009 May 8;324(5928):804-7. doi: 10.1126/science.1168683.
  PUBMED    19423828
REFERENCE   2 (bases 1 to 5729)
  AUTHORS   .
  TITLE     Direct Submission
  JOURNAL   Exported May 12, 2021 from SnapGene Server 1.1.58
            http://www.snapgene.com
FEATURES             Location/Qualifiers
     source          1..5729
                     /organism="synthetic DNA construct"
                     /mol_type="other DNA"
     promoter        19..303
                     /gene="araBAD"
                     /label=araBAD promoter
                     /note="promoter of the L-arabinose operon of E. coli; the
                     araC regulatory gene is transcribed in the opposite
                     direction (Guzman et al., 1995)"
     primer_bind     226..245
                     /label=pBAD Forward
                     /note="For vectors with E. coli araBAD promoter, forward
                     primer"
     RBS             330..352
                     /note="efficient ribosome binding site from bacteriophage
                     T7 gene 10 (Olins and Rangwala, 1989)"
     CDS             1331..1348
                     /codon_start=1
                     /product="6xHis affinity tag"
                     /label=6xHis
                     /translation="HHHHHH"
     primer_bind     complement(2148..2165)
                     /label=pBAD Reverse
                     /note="For vectors with E. coli araBAD promoter, reverse
                     primer"
     terminator      2318..2404
                     /gene="Escherichia coli rrnB"
                     /label=rrnB T1 terminator
                     /note="transcription terminator T1 from the E. coli rrnB
                     gene"
     terminator      2496..2523
                     /label=rrnB T2 terminator
                     /note="transcription terminator T2 from the E. coli rrnB
                     gene"
     promoter        2542..2633
                     /gene="bla"
                     /label=AmpR promoter
     CDS             2634..3494
                     /codon_start=1
                     /gene="bla"
                     /product="beta-lactamase"
                     /label=AmpR
                     /note="confers resistance to ampicillin, carbenicillin, and
                     related antibiotics"
                     /translation="MSIQHFRVALIPFFAAFCLPVFAHPETLVKVKDAEDQLGARVGYI
                     ELDLNSGKILESFRPEERFPMMSTFKVLLCGAVLSRVDAGQEQLGRRIHYSQNDLVEYS
                     PVTEKHLTDGMTVRELCSAAITMSDNTAANLLLTTIGGPKELTAFLHNMGDHVTRLDRW
                     EPELNEAIPNDERDTTMPVAMATTLRKLLTGELLTLASRQQLIDWMEADKVAGPLLRSA
                     LPAGWFIADKSGAGERGSRGIIAALGPDGKPSRIVVIYTTGSQATMDERNRQIAEIGAS
                     LIKHW"
     primer_bind     complement(2852..2871)
                     /label=Amp-R
                     /note="Ampicillin resistance gene, reverse primer"
     rep_origin      3665..4253
                     /direction=RIGHT
                     /label=ori
                     /note="high-copy-number ColE1/pMB1/pBR322/pUC origin of
                     replication"
     primer_bind     4154..4173
                     /label=pBR322ori-F
                     /note="pBR322 origin, forward primer"
     primer_bind     4407..4424
                     /label=L4440
                     /note="L4440 vector, forward primer"
     misc_feature    4439..4579
                     /label=bom
                     /note="basis of mobility region from pBR322"
     primer_bind     complement(4505..4524)
                     /label=pRS-marker
                     /note="pRS vectors, use to sequence yeast selectable
                     marker"
     primer_bind     4665..4687
                     /label=pGEX 3'
                     /note="pGEX vectors, reverse primer"
     CDS             complement(4843..5721)
                     /codon_start=1
                     /gene="araC"
                     /product="L-arabinose regulatory protein"
                     /label=araC
                     /translation="MAEAQNDPLLPGYSFNAHLVAGLTPIEANGYLDFFIDRPLGMKGY
                     ILNLTIRGQGVVKNQGREFVCRPGDILLFPPGEIHHYGRHPEAREWYHQWVYFRPRAYW
                     HEWLNWPSIFANTGFFRPDEAHQPHFSDLFGQIINAGQGEGRYSELLAINLLEQLLLRR
                     MEAINESLHPPMDNRVREACQYISDHLADSNFDIASVAQHVCLSPSRLSHLFRQQLGIS
                     VLSWREDQRISQAKLLLSTTRMPIATVGRNVGFDDQLYFSRVFKKCTGASPSEFRAGCE
                     EKVNDVAVKLS"
ORIGIN
        1 tactcccgcc attcagagaa gaaaccaatt gtccatattg catcagacat tgccgtcact
       61 gcgtctttta ctggctgttc tcgctaacca aaccggtaac cccgcttatt aaaagcattc
      121 tgtaacaaag cgggaccaaa gccatgacaa aaacgcgtaa caaaagtgtc tataatcacg
      181 gcagaaaagt ccacattgat tatttgcacg gcgtcacact ttgctatgcc atagcatttt
      241 tatccataag attagccgat cctacctgac gctttttatc gcaactctct actgtttctc
      301 gatacccgtt tttttgggct agaaataatt ttgtttaact ttaagaagga gatatggatc
      361 catggctcgt gatccgctgc cgtttttccc gcccctgtat ctgggtggtc cggagatcac
      421 cactgaaaac tgtgagcgtg aaccgattca tatcccgggt tccatccagc cgcacggtgc
      481 actgctgacc gcagatggcc actctggcga agtgctgcag gtgtctctga acgctgcaac
      541 tttcctgggt caggagccga ccgttctgcg tggccagacc ctggcggctc tgctgccgga
      601 acagtggccg gctctgcagg cggctctgcc gccgggttgc ccggatgcgc tgcagtaccg
      661 cgctaccctg gattggccgg cagctggtca cctgtccctg accgttcacc gtgtggctga
      721 actgttgatc ctggaatttg aaccgaccga agcatgggat tccatcggcc cgcacgcact
      781 gcgtaacgct atgtttgcac tggaatccgc accgaacctg cgtgctctgg cggaggttgc
      841 tactcagacc gttcgcgaac tgactggttt tgatcgcgta atgctgtaca agttcgcacc
      901 ggatgcgact ggtgaaatga tcgcggaagc tcgtcgcgaa ggtatgcaag cttttctggg
      961 tcaccgtttc ccggctagcc acaccccggc gcaggctcgc gcactgtaca ctcgtcacct
     1021 gctgcgtctg actgcggaca cccgcgcagc tgcggttccg ctggacccgg ttctgaaccc
     1081 gcagaccaac gcgccgaccc cgctgggcgg cgcggttctg cgtgcgacca gcccgatgca
     1141 tatgcagtac ctgcgtaaca tgggtgttgg cagctccctg tctgtgagcg tggtagttgg
     1201 cggtcagctg tggggtctga tcgtgtgtca ccaccagact ccgtacgttc tgccgccgga
     1261 tctgcgcacc accctggagg agctgggtcg taagctgagc ggccaggtac agcgcaaaga
     1321 ggcggaattc catcatcacc atcaccattg aaagaaggag atatacatac ccatgagtgt
     1381 caacttagct tcccagttgc gggaagggac gaaaaaatcc cactccatgg cggagaacgt
     1441 cggctttgtc aaatgcttcc tcaagggcgt tgtcgagaaa aattcctacc gtaagctggt
     1501 tggcaatctc tactttgtct acagtgccat ggaagaggaa atggcaaaat ttaaggacca
     1561 tcccatcctc agccacattt acttccccga actcaaccgc aaacaaagcc tagagcaaga
     1621 cctgcaattc tattacggct ccaactggcg gcaagaagtg aaaatttctg ccgctggcca
     1681 agcctatgtg gaccgagtcc ggcaagtggc cgctacggcc cctgaattgt tggtggccca
     1741 ttcctacacc cgttacctgg gggatctttc cggcggtcaa attctcaaga aaattgccca
     1801 aaatgccatg aatctccacg atggtggcac agctttctat gaatttgccg acattgatga
     1861 cgaaaaggct tttaaaaata cctaccgtca agctatgaat gatctgccca ttgaccaagc
     1921 caccgccgaa cggattgtgg atgaagccaa tgacgccttt gccatgaaca tgaaaatgtt
     1981 caacgaactt gaaggcaacc tgatcaaggc gatcggcatt atggtgttca acagcctcac
     2041 ccgtcgccgc agtcaaggca gcaccgaagt tggcctcgcc acctccgaag gctaggttta
     2101 aacggtctcc agcttggctg ttttggcgga tgagagaaga ttttcagcct gatacagatt
     2161 aaatcagaac gcagaagcgg tctgataaaa cagaatttgc ctggcggcag tagcgcggtg
     2221 gtcccacctg accccatgcc gaactcagaa gtgaaacgcc gtagcgccga tggtagtgtg
     2281 gggtctcccc atgcgagagt agggaactgc caggcatcaa ataaaacgaa aggctcagtc
     2341 gaaagactgg gcctttcgtt ttatctgttg tttgtcggtg aacgctctcc tgagtaggac
     2401 aaatccgccg ggagcggatt tgaacgttgc gaagcaacgg cccggagggt ggcgggcagg
     2461 acgcccgcca taaactgcca ggcatcaaat taagcagaag gccatcctga cggatggcct
     2521 ttttgcgttt ctacaaactc ttttgtttat ttttctaaat acattcaaat atgtatccgc
     2581 tcatgagaca ataaccctga taaatgcttc aataatattg aaaaaggaag agtatgagta
     2641 ttcaacattt ccgtgtcgcc cttattccct tttttgcggc attttgcctt cctgtttttg
     2701 ctcacccaga aacgctggtg aaagtaaaag atgctgaaga tcagttgggt gcacgagtgg
     2761 gttacatcga actggatctc aacagcggta agatccttga gagttttcgc cccgaagaac
     2821 gttttccaat gatgagcact tttaaagttc tgctatgtgg cgcggtatta tcccgtgttg
     2881 acgccgggca agagcaactc ggtcgccgca tacactattc tcagaatgac ttggttgagt
     2941 actcaccagt cacagaaaag catcttacgg atggcatgac agtaagagaa ttatgcagtg
     3001 ctgccataac catgagtgat aacactgcgg ccaacttact tctgacaacg atcggaggac
     3061 cgaaggagct aaccgctttt ttgcacaaca tgggggatca tgtaactcgc cttgatcgtt
     3121 gggaaccgga gctgaatgaa gccataccaa acgacgagcg tgacaccacg atgcctgtag
     3181 caatggcaac aacgttgcgc aaactattaa ctggcgaact acttactcta gcttcccggc
     3241 aacaattaat agactggatg gaggcggata aagttgcagg accacttctg cgctcggccc
     3301 ttccggctgg ctggtttatt gctgataaat ctggagccgg tgagcgtggg tctcgcggta
     3361 tcattgcagc actggggcca gatggtaagc cctcccgtat cgtagttatc tacacgacgg
     3421 ggagtcaggc aactatggat gaacgaaata gacagatcgc tgagataggt gcctcactga
     3481 ttaagcattg gtaactgtca gaccaagttt actcatatat actttagatt gatttaaaac
     3541 ttcattttta atttaaaagg atctaggtga agatcctttt tgataatctc atgaccaaaa
     3601 tcccttaacg tgagttttcg ttccactgag cgtcagaccc cgtagaaaag atcaaaggat
     3661 cttcttgaga tccttttttt ctgcgcgtaa tctgctgctt gcaaacaaaa aaaccaccgc
     3721 taccagcggt ggtttgtttg ccggatcaag agctaccaac tctttttccg aaggtaactg
     3781 gcttcagcag agcgcagata ccaaatactg tccttctagt gtagccgtag ttaggccacc
     3841 acttcaagaa ctctgtagca ccgcctacat acctcgctct gctaatcctg ttaccagtgg
     3901 ctgctgccag tggcgataag tcgtgtctta ccgggttgga ctcaagacga tagttaccgg
     3961 ataaggcgca gcggtcgggc tgaacggggg gttcgtgcac acagcccagc ttggagcgaa
     4021 cgacctacac cgaactgaga tacctacagc gtgagctatg agaaagcgcc acgcttcccg
     4081 aagggagaaa ggcggacagg tatccggtaa gcggcagggt cggaacagga gagcgcacga
     4141 gggagcttcc agggggaaac gcctggtatc tttatagtcc tgtcgggttt cgccacctct
     4201 gacttgagcg tcgatttttg tgatgctcgt caggggggcg gagcctatgg aaaaacgcca
     4261 gcaacgcggc ctttttacgg ttcctggcct tttgctggcc ttttgctcac atgttctttc
     4321 ctgcgttatc ccctgattct gtggataacc gtattaccgc ctttgagtga gctgataccg
     4381 ctcgccgcag ccgaacgacc gagcgcagcg agtcagtgag cgaggaagcg gtagagcgcc
     4441 tgatgcggta ttttctcctt acgcatctgt gcggtatttc acaccgtata tggtgcactc
     4501 tcagtacaat ctgctctgat gccgcatagt taagccagta tacactccgc tatcgctacg
     4561 tgactgggtc atggctgcgc cccgacaccc gccaacaccc gctgacgcgc cctgacgggc
     4621 ttgtctgctc ccggcatccg cttacagaca agctgtgacc gtctccggga gctgcatgtg
     4681 tcagaggttt tcaccgtcat caccgaaacg cgcgaggcag cagatcaatt cgcgcgcgaa
     4741 ggcgaagcgg catgcataat gtgcctgtca aatggacgaa gcagggattc tgcaaaccct
     4801 atgctactcc gtcaagccgt caattgtctg attcgttacc aattatgaca acttgacggc
     4861 tacatcattc actttttctt cacaaccggc acggaactcg ctcgggctgg ccccggtgca
     4921 ttttttaaat acccgcgaga aatagagttg atcgtcaaaa ccaacattgc gaccgacggt
     4981 ggcgataggc atccgggtgg tgctcaaaag cagcttcgcc tggctgatac gttggtcctc
     5041 gcgccagctt aagacgctaa tccctaactg ctggcggaaa agatgtgaca gacgcgacgg
     5101 cgacaagcaa acatgctgtg cgacgctggc gatatcaaaa ttgctgtctg ccaggtgatc
     5161 gctgatgtac tgacaagcct cgcgtacccg attatccatc ggtggatgga gcgactcgtt
     5221 aatcgcttcc atgcgccgca gtaacaattg ctcaagcaga tttatcgcca gcagctccga
     5281 atagcgccct tccccttgcc cggcgttaat gatttgccca aacaggtcgc tgaaatgcgg
     5341 ctggtgcgct tcatccgggc gaaagaaccc cgtattggca aatattgacg gccagttaag
     5401 ccattcatgc cagtaggcgc gcggacgaaa gtaaacccac tggtgatacc attcgcgagc
     5461 ctccggatga cgaccgtagt gatgaatctc tcctggcggg aacagcaaaa tatcacccgg
     5521 tcggcaaaca aattctcgtc cctgattttt caccaccccc tgaccgcgaa tggtgagatt
     5581 gagaatataa cctttcattc ccagcggtcg gtcgataaaa aaatcgagat aaccgttggc
     5641 ctcaatcggc gttaaacccg ccaccagatg ggcattaaac gagtatcccg gcagcagggg
     5701 atcattttgc gcttcagcca tacttttca
//
