[The description below was written by a language model from this plasmid's Addgene catalogue record and the feature table of its GenBank file.]
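Description:
pBAD IFP1.4 is a bacterial expression plasmid built on a modified commercial pBAD backbone that already carries a heme oxygenase-1 gene. The held sequence record is a 5,729 bp circle. It replicates in E. coli from a high-copy ColE1/pMB1-type origin, with the adjacent pBR322 bom (basis of mobility) region, and is selected with ampicillin through the bla beta-lactamase gene driven by its own promoter.

Expression is controlled by the arabinose system. The araBAD promoter, followed by a strong ribosome binding site from phage T7 gene 10, drives the insert, and the divergently transcribed araC gene supplies the regulator that keeps the promoter off until L-arabinose is added. The payload, catalogued as about 1.75 kb cloned between BamHI and EcoRI sites, combines IFP1.4, an infrared fluorescent protein engineered from a Deinococcus radiodurans bacteriophytochrome, with HO-1 from the cyanobacterium Synechocystis. Phytochrome-derived fluorescent proteins need biliverdin as their chromophore, and heme oxygenase produces biliverdin from heme, so co-expression lets E. coli make fluorescent protein without external cofactor. A hexahistidine tag is recorded as a C-terminal fusion for affinity purification. The feature table annotates neither coding sequence, but the tag's position partway through the region between the ribosome binding site and the rrnB T1/T2 terminators is consistent with it following IFP1.4, with HO-1 further downstream.

The depositor notes that the plasmid is used in university and high-school teaching laboratories for purifying fluorescent proteins and making fluorescent bacterial plate artwork.
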