Addgene plasmid #91775: pBAD IFP1.4
Purpose: Bacterial expression of a fluorescent protein, Infrared Fluorescent Protein 1.4 + Heme oxygenase-1 (IFP1.4)
Depositing lab: Erik Rodriguez & Roger Tsien. Depositing organization: University of California, San Diego (UCSD). Publication: Mammalian expression of infrared fluorescent proteins engineered from a bacterial phytochrome. Shu X, Royant A, Lin MZ, Aguilera TA, Lev-Ram V, Steinbach PA, Tsien RY. Science. 2009 May 8;324(5928):804-7. doi: 10.1126/science.1168683. PubMed 19423828.
Backbone
  Vector backbone: modified pBAD (+ HO-1)
  Backbone manufacturer: Life Technologies
  Backbone size w/o insert (bp): 4800
  Vector type: Bacterial Expression
Growth in bacteria
  Bacterial resistance: Ampicillin, 100 μg/mL
  Growth temperature: 37°C
  Growth strain: DH5alpha
  Growth instructions: 0.02% (weight/volume) of Arabinose is necessary for fluorescent protein production.
  Copy number: High Copy
Gene/Insert
  Gene/Insert name: Infrared Fluorescent Protein 1.4 + Heme oxygenase-1 (alt names: IFP1.4; HO-1)
  Species: Deinococcus radiodurans (Bacterial phytocrhome, IFP1.4) + Synechocytis (Cyanobacteria, HO-1)
  Insert size (bp): 1755
  Promoter: araBAD
  Tag / fusion protein: Hexa-Histidine tag (C terminal on backbone)
  Cloning method: Restriction Enzyme; 5′ cloning site BamHI (not destroyed); 3′ cloning site EcoRI (not destroyed)
  Sequencing primers: 5′ pBAD Forward; 3′ unecessary
Terms and licenses: Academic/Nonprofit Terms; Industry Terms: Not Available to Industry
Depositor comments: These plasmids are used in University Molecular Biology Laboratories and by High School students to purify fluorescent proteins and create fluorescent protein plate artwork.
How to cite: pBAD IFP1.4 was a gift from Erik Rodriguez & Roger Tsien (Addgene plasmid # 91775 ; http://n2t.net/addgene:91775 ; RRID:Addgene_91775)
