>Addgene plasmid #91775 | pBAD IFP1.4 | depositor partial sequence | sequence record 176399 | IFP1.4
ATGGCTCGGGACCCTCTGCCATTCTTTCCACCTCTGTACCTGGGCGGCCCTGAGATTACAACCGAGAACT
GCGAGAGAGAGCCTATCCACATTCCTGGGTCCATCCAGCCACACGGGGCTCTGCTCACAGCTGACGGCCA
CTCCGGAGAGGTGCTCCAAGTGTCCCTGAATGCCGCTACCTTCCTGGGCCAGGAGCCTACTGTGCTGCGG
GGGCAGACCCTGGCTGCCCTGCTCCCCGAGCAGTGGCCAGCCCTGCAGGCAGCCCTGCCCCCAGGATGTC
CAGATGCCCTCCAATACAGGGCCACCCTCGACTGGCCAGCTGCTGGGCACCTCAGCCTGACTGTGCATCG
GGTGGCTGAACTCCTGATCCTGGAGTTCGAACCTACCGAGGCCTGGGACAGCATTGGCCCTCACGCCCTG
AGGAACGCCATGTTTGCTCTGGAAAGCGCTCCAAACCTGCGGGCTCTGGCCGAAGTCGCAACACAAACTG
TGAGAGAACTGACTGGCTTCGATCGGGTGATGCTGTACAAATTTGCCCCTGACGCCACTGGAGAGATGAT
TGCTGAGGCCAGACGGGAGGGCATGCAGGCTTTTCTGGGCCACAGGTTTCCCGCATCCCACACCCCTGCA
CAAGCTAGGGCCCTCTACACAAGACACCTGCTCCGGCTGACCGCAGACACCAGGGCTGCAGCAGTGCCCC
TCGACCCCGTGCTGAATCCCCAGACAAATGCTCCTACACCTCTGGGCGGAGCTGTCCTCAGAGCTACATC
CCCAATGCACATGCAGTACCTGAGGAATATGGGAGTGGGCTCCTCCCTGAGCGTCAGCGTCGTGGTCGGC
GGCCAGCTGTGGGGACTGATTGTCTGCCACCATCAGACACCCTACGTGCTGCCACCAGATCTGCGGACCA
CCCTGGAGGAGCTGGGGAGAAAGCTGTCCGGGCAGGTGCAGAGGAAAGAAGCCGGAATGGACGAGCTGTA
TAAA
