>Addgene plasmid #91775 | pBAD IFP1.4 | depositor partial sequence | sequence record 176400 | HO-1
ATGAGTGTCAACTTAGCTTCCCAGTTGCGGGAAGGGACGAAAAAATCCCACTCCATGGCGGAGAACGTCG
GCTTTGTCAAATGCTTCCTCAAGGGCGTTGTCGAGAAAAATTCCTACCGTAAGCTGGTTGGCAATCTCTA
CTTTGTCTACAGTGCCATGGAAGAGGAAATGGCAAAATTTAAGGACCATCCCATCCTCAGCCACATTTAC
TTCCCCGAACTCAACCGCAAACAAAGCCTAGAGCAAGACCTGCAATTCTATTACGGCTCCAACTGGCGGC
AAGAAGTGAAAATTTCTGCCGCTGGCCAAGCCTATGTGGACCGAGTCCGGCAAGTGGCCGCTACGGCCCC
TGAATTGTTGGTGGCCCATTCCTACACCCGTTACCTGGGGGATCTTTCCGGCGGTCAAATTCTCAAGAAA
ATTGCCCAAAATGCCATGAATCTCCACGATGGTGGCACAGCTTTCTATGAATTTGCCGACATTGATGACG
AAAAGGCTTTTAAAAATACCTACCGTCAAGCTATGAATGATCTGCCCATTGACCAAGCCACCGCCGAACG
GATTGTGGATGAAGCCAATGACGCCTTTGCCATGAACATGAAAATGTTCAACGAACTTGAAGGCAACCTG
ATCAAGGCGATCGGCATTATGGTGTTCAACAGCCTCACCCGTCGCCGCAGTCAAGGCAGCACCGAAGTTG
GCCTCGCCACCTCCGAAGGCTAG
